Addgene plasmid #180215: pACYC-T7-Nla-repeat-BbsI
Purpose: (Empty Backbone) For cloning Neisseria lactamica Type I-C crRNA for protein purification in E.Coli
Depositing lab: Yan Zhang. Depositing organization: University of Michigan. Publication: Cas11 enables genome engineering in human cells with compact CRISPR-Cas3 systems. Tan R, Krueger RK, Gramelspacher MJ, Zhou X, Xiao Y, Ke A, Hou Z, Zhang Y. Mol Cell. 2022 Feb 17;82(4):852-867.e5. doi: 10.1016/j.molcel.2021.12.032. Epub 2022 Jan 19. PubMed 35051351.
Backbone
  Vector backbone: pACYC
  Backbone manufacturer: Novagen
  Backbone size (bp): 2219
  Vector type: Bacterial Expression, CRISPR
  Promoter: T7
Growth in bacteria
  Bacterial resistance: Chloramphenicol, 25 μg/mL
  Growth temperature: 37°C
  Growth strain: DH5alpha
  Copy number: Low Copy
Gene/Insert
  Cloning method: Ligation Independent Cloning
  Sequencing primers: 3′ GACTACCGGAAGCAGTGTGAC
Terms and licenses: Academic/Nonprofit Terms; Industry Terms: Not Available to Industry
How to cite: pACYC-T7-Nla-repeat-BbsI was a gift from Yan Zhang (Addgene plasmid # 180215 ; http://n2t.net/addgene:180215 ; RRID:Addgene_180215)
