[The description below was written by a language model from this plasmid's Addgene catalogue record and pLannotate feature annotations shown in this document.]
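Description:
pACYC-T7-Nla-repeat-BbsI is a small empty-backbone bacterial expression vector (about 2.3 kb in the sequenced record) built on the Novagen pACYC backbone and intended for cloning crRNA sequences of the Neisseria lactamica Type I-C CRISPR-Cas system. It replicates in E. coli from the p15A origin, catalogued here as low copy. This origin is compatible with ColE1-type plasmids, so the vector can be maintained in the same cell as other expression plasmids. Selection is by chloramphenicol, conferred by the cat gene (chloramphenicol acetyltransferase) under its native cat promoter. The annotation also picks up short fragments matching IS1 and the RSF origin. These are most likely backbone remnants or partial homology hits rather than functional elements.

The payload region is driven by a T7 promoter, annotated as a fragment at the start of the sequence, so transcription depends on T7 RNA polymerase supplied by a suitable expression host. The N. lactamica repeat and the BbsI sites were not annotated by the automated feature table, and their arrangement is inferred only from the plasmid name. It suggests that CRISPR repeat sequence flanks or adjoins BbsI Type IIS restriction sites, allowing a chosen spacer to be inserted to form a minimal CRISPR array. The catalogue, however, lists ligation independent cloning as the cloning method. No T7 terminator is annotated.

The stated use is production of crRNA in E. coli for protein purification. That presumably means co-expression with Type I-C Cas proteins from compatible plasmids so that crRNA-loaded effector complexes can be purified, in the context of work on compact CRISPR-Cas3 genome engineering tools.
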