Features (pLannotate 1.2.2; 6 found; start..end, strand, type, name):
      3..20      +  promoter       T7 promoter (fragment): promoter for bacteriophage T7 RNA polymerase
    367..1023    -  CDS            cat: CAT_ECOLX - Experimental evidence at protein level: Swiss-Prot protein existence level 1. This enzyme is an effector of chloramphenicol resistance in bacteria. From Escherichia coli. This protein is used as a marker in many commonly used cloning vectors, such as pACYC184.
   1024..1126    -  promoter       cat promoter: promoter of the E. coli cat gene encoding chloramphenicol acetyltransferase
   1247..1390    +  mobile_element IS1 (fragment): prokaryotic transposable element IS1
   1509..1564    -  rep_origin     RSF ori (fragment): Plasmids containing the RSF 1030 origin of replication can be propagated in E. coli cells that contain additional plasmids with compatible origins.
   1652..2197    -  rep_origin     p15A ori: Plasmids containing the medium-copy-number p15A origin of replication can be propagated in E. coli cells that contain a second plasmid with the ColE1 origin.
>Addgene plasmid #180215 | pACYC-T7-Nla-repeat-BbsI | addgene full sequence | sequence record 356899 | Addgene NGS Result
ATTAATACGACTCACTATAGTCAGCCGCCTCTAGGCGGCTGTGTGTTGAAACGGGTCTTCATTATTCCAG
AAGACAATCAGCCGCCTCTAGGCGGCTGTGTGTTGAAACTTTTTTTTCTAGATATCGCTCAATACTGACC
ATGCTGAAACCTCAGGCATTTGAGAAGCACACGGTCACACTGCTTCCGGTAGTCAATAAACCGGTAAACC
AGCAATAGACATAAGCGGCTATTTAACGACCCTGCCCTGAACCGACGACCGGGTCGAATTTGCTTTCGAA
TTTCTGCCATTCATCCGCTTATTATCACTTATTCAGGCGTAGCAACCAGGCGTTTAAGGGCACCAATAAC
TGCCTTAAAAAAATTACGCCCCGCCCTGCCACTCATCGCAGTACTGTTGTAATTCATTAAGCATTCTGCC
GACATGGAAGCCATCACAAACGGCATGATGAACCTGAATCGCCAGCGGCATCAGCACCTTGTCGCCTTGC
GTATAATATTTGCCCATAGTGAAAACGGGGGCGAAGAAGTTGTCCATATTGGCCACGTTTAAATCAAAAC
TGGTGAAACTCACCCAGGGATTGGCTGAGACGAAAAACATATTCTCAATAAACCCTTTAGGGAAATAGGC
CAGGTTTTCACCGTAACACGCCACATCTTGCGAATATATGTGTAGAAACTGCCGGAAATCGTCGTGGTAT
TCACTCCAGAGCGATGAAAACGTTTCAGTTTGCTCATGGAAAACGGTGTAACAAGGGTGAACACTATCCC
ATATCACCAGCTCACCGTCTTTCATTGCCATACGGAACTCCGGATGAGCATTCATCAGGCGGGCAAGAAT
GTGAATAAAGGCCGGATAAAACTTGTGCTTATTTTTCTTTACGGTCTTTAAAAAGGCCGTAATATCCAGC
TGAACGGTCTGGTTATAGGTACATTGAGCAACTGACTGAAATGCCTCAAAATGTTCTTTACGATGCCATT
GGGATATATCAACGGTGGTATATCCAGTGATTTTTTTCTCCATTTTAGCTTCCTTAGCTCCTGAAAATCT
CGATAACTCAAAAAATACGCCCGGTAGTGATCTTATTTCATTATGGTGAAAGTTGGAACCTCTTACGTGC
CGATCAACGTCTCATTTTCGCCAAAAGTTGGCCCAGGGCTTCCCGGTATCAACAGGGACACCAGGATTTA
TTTATTCTGCGAAGTGATCTTCCGTCACAGGTATTTATTCGGCGCAAAGTGCGTCGGGTGATGCTGCCAA
CTTACTGATTTAGTGTATGATGGTGTTTTTGAGGTGCTCCAGTGGCTTCTGTTTCTATCAGCTGTCCCTC
CTGTTCAGCTACTGACGGGGTGGTGCGTAACGGCAAAAGCACCGCCGGACATCAGCGCTAGCGGAGTGTA
TACTGGCTTACTATGTTGGCACTGATGAGGGTGTCAGTGAAGTGCTTCATGTGGCAGGAGAAAAAAGGCT
GCACCGGTGCGTCAGCAGAATATGTGATACAGGATATATTCCGCTTCCTCGCTCACTGACTCGCTACGCT
CGGTCGTTCGACTGCGGCGAGCGGAAATGGCTTACGAACGGGGCGGAGATTTCCTGGAAGATGCCAGGAA
GATACTTAACAGGGAAGTGAGAGGGCCGCGGCAAAGCCGTTTTTCCATAGGCTCCGCCCCCCTGACAAGC
ATCACGAAATCTGACGCTCAAATCAGTGGTGGCGAAACCCGACAGGACTATAAAGATACCAGGCGTTTCC
CCCTGGCGGCTCCCTCGTGCGCTCTCCTGTTCCTGCCTTTCGGTTTACCGGTGTCATTCCGCTGTTATGG
CCGCGTTTGTCTCATTCCACGCCTGACACTCAGTTCCGGGTAGGCAGTTCGCTCCAAGCTGGACTGTATG
CACGAACCCCCCGTTCAGTCCGACCGCTGCGCCTTATCCGGTAACTATCGTCTTGAGTCCAACCCGGAAA
GACATGCAAAAGCACCACTGGCAGCAGCCACTGGTAATTGATTTAGAGGAGTTAGTCTTGAAGTCATGCG
CCGGTTAAGGCTAAACTGAAAGGACAAGTTTTGGTGACTGCGCTCCTCCAAGCCAGTTACCTCGGTTCAA
AGAGTTGGTAGCTCAGAGAACCTTCGAAAAACCGCCCTGCAAGGCGGTTTTTTCGTTTTCAGAGCAAGAG
ATTACGCGCAGACCAAAACGATCTCAAGAAGATCATCTTATTAATCAGATAAAATATTTCTAGATTTCAG
TGCAATTTATCTCTTCAAATGTAGCACCTGAAGTCAGCCCCATACGATATAAGTTGTAATTCTCATGTT
